Addgene plasmid #40829: pAFMW-Nbr-D435A/E437A
Purpose: Expresses Flag, Myc tagged mutant Nbr in Drosophila cells
Depositing lab: Phillip Zamore. Depositing organization: University of Massachusetts, Worcester. Publication: The 3'-to-5' exoribonuclease Nibbler shapes the 3' ends of microRNAs bound to Drosophila Argonaute1. Han BW, Hung JH, Weng Z, Zamore PD, Ameres SL. Curr Biol. 2011 Nov 22;21(22):1878-87. Epub 2011 Nov 3. 10.1016/j.cub.2011.09.034 PubMed 22055293.
Backbone
  Vector backbone: pAFMW
  Backbone manufacturer: Murhpy Lab, Carnegie Institution for Science
  Vector type: Insect Expression
Growth in bacteria
  Bacterial resistance: Ampicillin, 100 μg/mL
  Growth temperature: 37°C
  Growth strain: DH5alpha
  Copy number: Unknown
Gene/Insert
  Gene/Insert name: Nbr D435A/E437A (alt names: Nibbler; Nbr)
  Species: D. melanogaster (fly)
  Mutation: D435A/E437A, part of the DEDD motif; mutations predicted to block exonuclease activity
  Entrez Gene: Nbr (a.k.a. Dmel_CG9247, CG9247, Dmel\CG9247, nbr)
  Promoter: Actin5C
  Tag / fusion protein: 3xFLAG (N terminal on backbone); 6xMyc (N terminal on backbone)
  Cloning method: Gateway Cloning
  Sequencing primers: 5′ AC5; 3′ SV40pA-R
Terms and licenses: Academic/Nonprofit Terms; Industry Terms: Not Available to Industry
How to cite: pAFMW-Nbr-D435A/E437A was a gift from Phillip Zamore (Addgene plasmid # 40829 ; http://n2t.net/addgene:40829 ; RRID:Addgene_40829)
