[The description below was written by a language model from this plasmid's Addgene catalogue record.]
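Description:
pAFMW-Nbr-D435A/E437A is an insect expression plasmid for producing an epitope-tagged, catalytically compromised form of the Drosophila melanogaster protein Nibbler (Nbr, CG9247) in cultured fly cells. It is built on pAFMW, a Gateway destination vector, and the Nbr coding sequence was introduced by Gateway recombination. The plasmid is propagated in E. coli under ampicillin selection; the record lists the copy number as unknown, does not name the bacterial origin of replication, and does not mention any selectable marker for insect cells. No feature table accompanies the entry, so the layout of the elements can only be inferred from the catalogue fields.

Expression is driven by the Actin5C promoter, a strong constitutive promoter widely used in Drosophila cell lines. The backbone supplies two N-terminal tags, 3xFLAG and 6xMyc, so the protein is made as a FLAG-Myc-Nbr fusion that can be detected or immunoprecipitated with standard antibodies against either epitope. The listed 3′ sequencing primer suggests that an SV40 polyadenylation signal lies downstream of the insert, although this is not stated explicitly.

The insert carries two alanine substitutions, D435A and E437A, in the DEDD motif characteristic of this family of 3′-to-5′ exoribonucleases, and the changes are predicted to abolish exonuclease activity. Nibbler trims the 3′ ends of microRNAs bound to Argonaute1, so this construct most naturally serves as a catalytic-dead control alongside wild-type Nbr, for example to test whether a trimming phenotype depends on the enzyme's nuclease activity.
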