>Addgene plasmid #40829 | pAFMW-Nbr-D435A/E437A | addgene partial sequence | sequence record 69434 | SV40pA-R
TTATAAGCTGCAATAAACAAGTTAACAACAACAATTGCATTCATTTTATGTTTCAGGTTCAGGGGGAGGT
GTGGGAGGTTTTTTAAAGCAAGTAAAACCTCTACAAATGTGGTATGGCTGATTATGATCTCTAGTCAAGG
CACTATACATCAAATATTCCTTATTAACCCCTTTACAAATTAAAAAGCTAAAGGTACACAATTTTTGAGC
ATAGTTATTAATAGCAGACACTCTATGCCTGTGTGGAGTAAGAAAAAACAGTATGTTATGATTATAACTG
TTATGCCTACTTATAAAGGTTACAGAATATTTTTCCATAATTTTCTTGTATAGCAGTGCAGCTTTTTCCT
TTGTGGTGTAAATAGCAAAGCAAGCAAGAGTTCTATTACTAAACACAGCATGACTCAAAAAACTTAGCAA
TTCTGAAGGAAAGTCCTTGGGGTCTTCTACCTTTCTCTTCTTTTTTGGAGGAGTAGAATGTTGAGAGTCA
GCAGTAGCCTCATCATCACTAGATGGCATTTCTTCTGAGCAAAACAGGTTTTCCTCATTAAAGGCATTCC
ACCACTGCTCCCATTCATCAGTTCCATAGGTTGGAATCTAAAATACACAAACAATTAGAATCAGTAGTTT
AACACATTATACACTTAAAAATTTTATATTTACCTTAGAGCTTTAAATCTCTGTAGGTAGTTTGTCCAAT
TATGTCACACCACAGAAGTAAGGTTCCTTCACAAAGATCCTGCTAGCTTACGTCACCACTTTGTACAAGA
AAGCTGGGTCGGCGCGCCCACCCTTTCACTTAACATGGGCACCCCGCCTGAGAAAGTTATTGCTGGCGAT
GCTCTTTTCGATAACCGCTTGTATG
