>Addgene plasmid #40829 | pAFMW-Nbr-D435A/E437A | addgene partial sequence | sequence record 70048 | AC5 5'-ACACAAAGCCGCTCCATCAG-3'
GGATCCAGATATCGAGGCCTGTCTAGAGAAGCTTGTTCGAATCTCGAGTGCGCGCTTCCGGAGGTATACA
CCTAGGCGGTACCACTGCAGTGAATTCGGAGCTCCGCCACCATGGACTACAAAGACCATGACGGTGATTA
TAAAGATCATGACATCGATTACAAGGATGACGATGACAAGCACCGGTTGAGCTCCGCCACCATGGAGCAA
AAGCTCATTTCTGAAGAGGACTTGAATGAAATGGAGCAAAAGCTCATTTCTGAAGAGGACTTGAATGAAA
TGGAGCAAAAGCTCATTTCTGAAGAGGACTTGAATGAAATGGAGCAAAAGCTCATTTCTGAAGAGGACTT
GAATGAAATGGAGCAAAAGCTCATTTCTGAAGAGGACTTGAATGAAATGGAGAGCTTGGGCGACCTCACC
ATGGAGCAAAAGCTCATTTCTGAAGAGGACTTGAATCACCGGTATACAAGTTTGTACAAAAAAGCAGGCT
CCGCGGCCGCCCCCTTCACCATGGCACGCAAGAGCCACATGTACAACGCAATACCCGCCGGCTTTGAGTC
GGACGAGGAGAACATGGAGAACCTAATGAGCAACCTGAAGATCAAGCGCTTGGAGGACATCACGACAGGT
GCTGGAATCGACGGCTGTAACTTTGACGCCACCTTGGACGCAAAGGCGGAGGAGTTTTTTAAGCTGTTCC
GCGAGAAGTGGAACATGTATAGCAAGAAAAAGTCGCCACATCTGCGCCAGGAATTTGGAAGGGCTTTAAT
GGGCCATCAGGATCCTTTGCTCCTGGCCCTGAAGATCTTCGCCAACTGCCCAGACAGCAGCAACATCAAG
ACGAAGAGCTTGTCACATTTTGTGCTGGACACGGTTTGCAGCTCCACAAGGATTTCCCGC
