>Addgene plasmid #40829 | pAFMW-Nbr-D435A/E437A | addgene partial sequence | sequence record 70054 | SVlargeT-R 5'-GGAAAGTCCTTGGGGTCTTC-3'
ATGTTGAGAGTCAGCAGTAGCCTCATCATCACTAGATGGCATTTCTTCTGAGCAAAACAGGTTTTCCTCA
TTAAAGGCATTCCACCACTGCTCCCATTCATCAGTTCCATAGGTTGGAATCTAAAATACACAAACAATTA
GAATCAGTAGTTTAACACATTATACACTTAAAAATTTTATATTTACCTTAGAGCTTTAAATCTCTGTAGG
TAGTTTGTCCAATTATGTCACACCACAGAAGTAAGGTTCCTTCACAAAGATCCTGCTAGCTTACGTCACC
ACTTTGTACAAGAAAGCTGGGTCGGCGCGCCCACCCTTTCACTTAACATGGGCACCCCGCCTGAGAAAGT
TATTGCTGGCGATGCTCTTTTCGATAACCGCTTGTATGAAGGACACGCGTTCAATGAGCGTGTTGTAGAT
CAGCATCAAACACCGCGCATCGATGGCTGCATAAAGAATCTGCTCGCGACGCAGCGGTCTATTGGCCCAG
TTTGAGCACTGGTTTGATTTGTTCAGTTTCTTGCCAAGGCATGCCAATGAGAGATCCGTAAGGGCGTCTC
CTGCCCGGTTAACATTGCCGAAGGGAAGTTCAACGCCGAAGCGCTGCTTTTTTAACTCCAACCAGAGATT
GCGAAGGTCCAAGTAGTGGTGAGGCATTTGAAGGCGCAGTTGCAGGGGCAGTGACCGCTGCAATACACTG
AGATCACTGACCATAGAGAACCCCACCTTACGGATGTTCACGTTATTAAAGATATTCGCGCCCAGCAAGC
GCCAGTGTTCCGAGCGTAAGCTCTCCCGCGCCAGGCAATCGATCAGGTAGACATTGTGGCCGGTGGCGAT
CTGTAGCACGCACAGCTGATTGTCTCCGCACACGCTCTGCATCCAGGCAGAGGCCAGGTATATGACGCAC
TCCTGCTGCAGATGGTATAACATACGATCGAACTCATCAGC
